Addgene plasmid #182866: GPI-mEGFP
Purpose: Monomer expression vector with plasma membrane localization signal
Depositing lab: Salvatore Chiantia. Depositing organization: Universitaet Potsdam. Publication: Multicolor fluorescence fluctuation spectroscopy in living cells via spectral detection. Dunsing V, Petrich A, Chiantia S. Elife. 2021 Sep 8;10. pii: 69687. doi: 10.7554/eLife.69687. PubMed 34494547.
Backbone
  Vector backbone: mEGFP-C1
  Vector type: Mammalian Expression
Growth in bacteria
  Bacterial resistance: Kanamycin, 50 μg/mL
  Growth temperature: 37°C
  Growth strain: DH5alpha
  Copy number: High Copy
Gene/Insert
  Gene/Insert name: GPI-mEGFP
  Species: Other
  Cloning method: Restriction Enzyme; 5′ cloning site Unknown (unknown if destroyed); 3′ cloning site Unknown (unknown if destroyed)
Terms and licenses: Academic/Nonprofit Terms; Industry Terms: Not Available to Industry
How to cite: GPI-mEGFP was a gift from Salvatore Chiantia (Addgene plasmid # 182866 ; http://n2t.net/addgene:182866 ; RRID:Addgene_182866)
