[The description below was written by a language model from this plasmid's Addgene catalogue record and pLannotate feature annotations shown in this document.]
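Description:
GPI-mEGFP is a mammalian expression plasmid built on the mEGFP-C1 backbone that produces monomeric EGFP anchored to the plasma membrane through a glycosylphosphatidylinositol (GPI) lipid anchor. Expression is driven by the human cytomegalovirus immediate early enhancer and promoter and terminated by the SV40 polyadenylation signal. In the annotated sequence, the mEGFP coding region is followed almost immediately by a short fragment of human CD58 (LFA-3), which presumably supplies the C-terminal GPI attachment signal. GPI anchoring also requires an N-terminal secretory signal peptide. The feature table does not annotate one, although an unannotated stretch lies between two multiple cloning site fragments just upstream of mEGFP, and the record does not say what it encodes. The cloning sites used are listed as unknown.

The plasmid replicates in bacteria at high copy from a ColE1/pUC-type origin and also carries an f1 phage origin. A single NeoR/KanR (aminoglycoside phosphotransferase) cassette sits behind tandem bacterial (bla) and SV40 early promoters and ends with the HSV TK polyadenylation signal. This arrangement gives kanamycin resistance in E. coli and allows G418 selection in mammalian cells. The short large T antigen, ble and bGH poly(A) fragments appear to be backbone remnants rather than functional elements.

The stated purpose is a monomer expression vector with a plasma membrane localization signal. It comes from work on multicolor fluorescence fluctuation spectroscopy in living cells, where such a construct would typically serve as a membrane-bound monomeric brightness reference for judging the oligomeric state and interactions of other labelled proteins.
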