Features (pLannotate 1.2.2; 16 found; start..end, strand, type, name):
     84..387     +  enhancer       CMV enhancer: human cytomegalovirus immediate early enhancer
    388..591     +  promoter       CMV promoter: human cytomegalovirus (CMV) immediate early promoter
    614..650     +  misc_feature   MCS (fragment): multiple cloning site
    733..765     +  misc_feature   MCS (fragment): multiple cloning site
    779..1495    +  CDS            mEGFP: mEGFP is a basic (constitutively fluorescent) green fluorescent protein published in 2002, derived from Aequorea victoria. It has moderate acid sensitivity.
   1508..1594    +  CDS            CD58 (fragment): LFA3_HUMAN - Also known as LFA3. Experimental evidence at protein level: Swiss-Prot protein existence level 1. Ligand of the T-lymphocyte CD2 glycoprotein. This interaction is important in mediating thymocyte interactions with thymic epithelial cells, antigen-independent and -dependent interactions of T-lymphocytes with target cells and antigen-presenting cells and the T-lymphocyte rosetting with erythrocytes. In addition, the LFA-3/CD2 interaction may prime response by both the CD2+ and LFA-3+ cells. From Homo sapiens (Human).
   1831..1914    +  CDS            large T antigen (fragment): large T antigen from SV40 (simian virus 40)
   1937..2058    +  polyA_signal   SV40 poly(A) signal: SV40 polyadenylation signal
   2092..2520    -  rep_origin     f1 ori (sequence partly withheld): f1 bacteriophage origin of replication; arrow indicates direction of (+) strand synthesis
   2547..2651    +  promoter       AmpR promoter: bla
   2653..3010    +  promoter       SV40 promoter: SV40 enhancer and early promoter
   3045..3839    +  CDS            NeoR/KanR: aminoglycoside phosphotransferase from Tn5; aph(3')-II (or nptII); confers resistance to neomycin, kanamycin, and G418 (Geneticin®)
   3860..4012    +  CDS            ble (fragment): BLE_KLEPN - Experimental evidence at protein level: Swiss-Prot protein existence level 1. Binding protein with a strong affinity to the bleomycin family of antibiotics. Binds to CL990; an antimitotic-antibiotic compound. From Klebsiella pneumoniae.
   4071..4118    +  polyA_signal   HSV TK poly(A) signal: herpes simplex virus thymidine kinase polyadenylation signal (Cole and Stacy, 1985)
   4209..4225    -  polyA_signal   bGH poly(A) signal (fragment): bovine growth hormone polyadenylation signal
   4447..5035    +  rep_origin     ori: high-copy-number ColE1/pMB1/pBR322/pUC origin of replication
>Addgene plasmid #182866 | GPI-mEGFP | addgene full sequence | sequence record 362587 | Addgene NGS Result
ATAACCGTATTACCGCCATGCATTAGTTATTAATAGTAATCAATTACGGGGTCATTAGTTCATAGCCCAT
ATATGGAGTTCCGCGTTACATAACTTACGGTAAATGGCCCGCCTGGCTGACCGCCCAACGACCCCCGCCC
ATTGACGTCAATAATGACGTATGTTCCCATAGTAACGCCAATAGGGACTTTCCATTGACGTCAATGGGTG
GAGTATTTACGGTAAACTGCCCACTTGGCAGTACATCAAGTGTATCATATGCCAAGTACGCCCCCTATTG
ACGTCAATGACGGTAAATGGCCCGCCTGGCATTATGCCCAGTACATGACCTTATGGGACTTTCCTACTTG
GCAGTACATCTACGTATTAGTCATCGCTATTACCATGGTGATGCGGTTTTGGCAGTACATCAATGGGCGT
GGATAGCGGTTTGACTCACGGGGATTTCCAAGTCTCCACCCCATTGACGTCAATGGGAGTTTGTTTTGGC
ACCAAAATCAACGGGACTTTCCAAAATGTCGTAACAACTCCGCCCCATTGACGCAAATGGGCGGTAGGCG
TGTACGGTGGGAGGTCTATATAAGCAGAGCTGGTTTAGTGAACCGTCAGATCCGCTAGCGCTACCGGACT
CAGATCTCGAGCTCAAGCTTAGCTAGCCACCATGGAGCTCTTTTGGAGTATAGTCTTTACTGTCCTCCTG
AGTTTCTCCTGCCGGGGGTCAGACTGGGAATCTCTGCAGTCGACGGTACCGCGGGCCCGGGATCCACCGG
TCGCCACCATGGTGAGCAAGGGCGAGGAGCTGTTCACCGGGGTGGTGCCCATCCTGGTCGAGCTGGACGG
CGACGTAAACGGCCACAAGTTCAGCGTGTCCGGCGAGGGCGAGGGCGATGCCACCTACGGCAAGCTGACC
CTGAAGTTCATCTGCACCACCGGCAAGCTGCCCGTGCCCTGGCCCACCCTCGTGACCACCCTGACCTACG
GCGTGCAGTGCTTCAGCCGCTACCCCGACCACATGAAGCAGCACGACTTCTTCAAGTCCGCCATGCCCGA
AGGCTACGTCCAGGAGCGCACCATCTTCTTCAAGGACGACGGCAACTACAAGACCCGCGCCGAGGTGAAG
TTCGAGGGCGACACCCTGGTGAACCGCATCGAGCTGAAGGGCATCGACTTCAAGGAGGACGGCAACATCC
TGGGGCACAAGCTGGAGTACAACTACAACAGCCACAACGTCTATATCATGGCCGACAAGCAGAAGAACGG
CATCAAGGTGAACTTCAAGATCCGCCACAACATCGAGGACGGCAGCGTGCAGCTCGCCGACCACTACCAG
CAGAACACCCCCATCGGCGACGGCCCCGTGCTGCTGCCCGACAACCACTACCTGAGCACCCAGTCCAAGC
TGAGCAAAGACCCCAACGAGAAGCGCGATCACATGGTCCTGCTGGAGTTCGTGACCGCCGCCGGGATCAC
TCTCGGCATGGACGAGCTGTACAAGTATGATCCGCGCCCAAGCAGCGGTCATTCTAGACACAGATATGCA
CTTATACCCATACCATTAGCAGTAATTACAACATGTATTGTGCTGTATATGAATGTTCTTTAATTGAGAA
GACAATTTCTTCATTTTTAGGTATTCTGAAATGTGACAGAAAACCAGACAGAACCAACTCCAATTGATTG
GTAACAGAAGATGAAGACAACAGCATAACTAAATTATTTTAAAAACTAAAAAGCCATCTGATTTCTCATT
TGAGCTTTAGAGCACAATGGATCTCGAGGGATCTTCCATACCTACCAGTTCTGCGCCTGCAGGTCGCGGC
CGCGACTCTAGATCATAATCAGCCATACCACATTTGTAGAGGTTTTACTTGCTTTAAAAAACCTCCCACA
CCTCCCCCTGAACCTGAAACATAAAATGAATGCAATTGTTGTTGTTAACTTGTTTATTGCAGCTTATAAT
GGTTACAAATAAAGCAATAGCATCACAAATTTCACAAATAAAGCATTTTTTTCACTGCATTCTAGTTGTG
GTTTGTCCAAACTCATCAATGTATCTTAAGGCGTAAATTGTAAGCGTTAATATTTTGTTAAAATTCGCGT
TAAATTTTTGTTAAATCAGCTCATTTTTTAACCAATAGGCCGAAATCGGCAAAATCCCTTATAAATCAAA
AGAATAGACCGAGATAGGGT
[37 nt withheld, positions 2191-2227]
AAAGAACGTGGACTCCAACGTCAAAGG
[49 nt withheld, positions 2255-2303]
T
[91 nt withheld, positions 2305-2395]
G
[124 nt withheld, positions 2397-2520]
CAGGTGGCACTTTTCGGGGAAATGTGCGCGGAACCCCTATTTGTTTATTTTTCTAAATACATTCAAATAT
GTATCCGCTCATGAGACAATAACCCTGATAAATGCTTCAATAATATTGAAAAAGGAAGAGTCCTGAGGCG
GAAAGAACCAGCTGTGGAATGTGTGTCAGTTAGGGTGTGGAAAGTCCCCAGGCTCCCCAGCAGGCAGAAG
TATGCAAAGCATGCATCTCAATTAGTCAGCAACCAGGTGTGGAAAGTCCCCAGGCTCCCCAGCAGGCAGA
AGTATGCAAAGCATGCATCTCAATTAGTCAGCAACCATAGTCCCGCCCCTAACTCCGCCCATCCCGCCCC
TAACTCCGCCCAGTTCCGCCCATTCTCCGCCCCATGGCTGACTAATTTTTTTTATTTATGCAGAGGCCGA
GGCCGCCTCGGCCTCTGAGCTATTCCAGAAGTAGTGAGGAGGCTTTTTTGGAGGCCTAGGCTTTTGCAAA
GATCGATCAAGAGACAGGATGAGGATCGTTTCGCATGATTGAACAAGATGGATTGCACGCAGGTTCTCCG
GCCGCTTGGGTGGAGAGGCTATTCGGCTATGACTGGGCACAACAGACAATCGGCTGCTCTGATGCCGCCG
TGTTCCGGCTGTCAGCGCAGGGGCGCCCGGTTCTTTTTGTCAAGACCGACCTGTCCGGTGCCCTGAATGA
ACTGCAAGACGAGGCAGCGCGGCTATCGTGGCTGGCCACGACGGGCGTTCCTTGCGCAGCTGTGCTCGAC
GTTGTCACTGAAGCGGGAAGGGACTGGCTGCTATTGGGCGAAGTGCCGGGGCAGGATCTCCTGTCATCTC
ACCTTGCTCCTGCCGAGAAAGTATCCATCATGGCTGATGCAATGCGGCGGCTGCATACGCTTGATCCGGC
TACCTGCCCATTCGACCACCAAGCGAAACATCGCATCGAGCGAGCACGTACTCGGATGGAAGCCGGTCTT
GTCGATCAGGATGATCTGGACGAAGAGCATCAGGGGCTCGCGCCAGCCGAACTGTTCGCCAGGCTCAAGG
CGAGCATGCCCGACGGCGAGGATCTCGTCGTGACCCATGGCGATGCCTGCTTGCCGAATATCATGGTGGA
AAATGGCCGCTTTTCTGGATTCATCGACTGTGGCCGGCTGGGTGTGGCGGACCGCTATCAGGACATAGCG
TTGGCTACCCGTGATATTGCTGAAGAGCTTGGCGGCGAATGGGCTGACCGCTTCCTCGTGCTTTACGGTA
TCGCCGCTCCCGATTCGCAGCGCATCGCCTTCTATCGCCTTCTTGACGAGTTCTTCTGAGCGGGACTCTG
GGGTTCGAAATGACCGACCAAGCGACGCCCAACCTGCCATCACGAGATTTCGATTCCACCGCCGCCTTCT
ATGAAAGGTTGGGCTTCGGAATCGTTTTCCGGGACGCCGGCTGGATGATCCTCCAGCGCGGGGATCTCAT
GCTGGAGTTCTTCGCCCACCCTAGGGGGAGGCTAACTGAAACACGGAAGGAGACAATACCGGAAGGAACC
CGCGCTATGACGGCAATAAAAAGACAGAATAAAACGCACGGTGTTGGGTCGTTTGTTCATAAACGCGGGG
TTCGGTCCCAGGGCTGGCACTCTGTCGATACCCCACCGAGACCCCATTGGGGCCAATACGCCCGCGTTTC
TTCCTTTTCCCCACCCCACCCCCCAAGTTCGGGTGAAGGCCCAGGGCTCGCAGCCAACGTCGGGGCGGCA
GGCCCTGCCATAGCCTCAGGTTACTCATATATACTTTAGATTGATTTAAAACTTCATTTTTAATTTAAAA
GGATCTAGGTGAAGATCCTTTTTGATAATCTCATGACCAAAATCCCTTAACGTGAGTTTTCGTTCCACTG
AGCGTCAGACCCCGTAGAAAAGATCAAAGGATCTTCTTGAGATCCTTTTTTTCTGCGCGTAATCTGCTGC
TTGCAAACAAAAAAACCACCGCTACCAGCGGTGGTTTGTTTGCCGGATCAAGAGCTACCAACTCTTTTTC
CGAAGGTAACTGGCTTCAGCAGAGCGCAGATACCAAATACTGTTCTTCTAGTGTAGCCGTAGTTAGGCCA
CCACTTCAAGAACTCTGTAGCACCGCCTACATACCTCGCTCTGCTAATCCTGTTACCAGTGGCTGCTGCC
AGTGGCGATAAGTCGTGTCTTACCGGGTTGGACTCAAGACGATAGTTACCGGATAAGGCGCAGCGGTCGG
GCTGAACGGGGGGTTCGTGCACACAGCCCAGCTTGGAGCGAACGACCTACACCGAACTGAGATACCTACA
GCGTGAGCTATGAGAAAGCGCCACGCTTCCCGAAGGGAGAAAGGCGGACAGGTATCCGGTAAGCGGCAGG
GTCGGAACAGGAGAGCGCACGAGGGAGCTTCCAGGGGGAAACGCCTGGTATCTTTATAGTCCTGTCGGGT
TTCGCCACCTCTGACTTGAGCGTCGATTTTTGTGATGCTCGTCAGGGGGGCGGAGCCTATGGAAAAACGC
CAGCAACGCGGCCTTTTTACGGTTCCTGGCCTTTTGCTGGCCTTTTGCTCACATGTTCTTTCCTGCGTTA
TCCCCTGATTCTGTGG
